Addgene plasmid #23080: pWZ414-F22
Depositing lab: Sharon Dent. Depositing organization: University of Texas MD Anderson Cancer Center. Publication: Different sensitivities of bromodomain factors 1 and 2 to histone H4 acetylation. Matangkasombut O, Buratowski S. Mol Cell. 2003 Feb . 11(2):353-63. 10.1016/S1097-2765(03)00033-9 PubMed 12620224.
Backbone
  Vector backbone: pRS414 delta Afl III- Sma I
  Backbone manufacturer: Stratagene
  Backbone size w/o insert (bp): 4348
  Vector type: Yeast Expression
  Selectable markers: TRP1
Growth in bacteria
  Bacterial resistance: Ampicillin, 100 μg/mL
  Growth temperature: 37°C
  Growth strain: DH5alpha
  Copy number: Unknown
Gene/Insert
  Gene/Insert name: yeast Histone H3-2 and Histone H4-2 (alt name: HHT2-HHF2)
  Species: S. cerevisiae (budding yeast)
  Insert size (bp): 1900
  Mutation: Histone H4 changed Lysine 5 to Arginine, H4 K5R.
  GenBank ID: S000004976 S000004975
  Cloning method: Restriction Enzyme; 5′ cloning site Afl III (not destroyed); 3′ cloning site Spe I (unknown if destroyed)
  Sequencing primers: 5′ T7; 3′ CACCTCTGACTTGAGCGTCG
Resource information
  A portion of this plasmid was derived from a plasmid made by: from Dr. Mary Ann Osley, currently at the Univ. of New Mexico, Albuquerque, NM
Terms and licenses: Academic/Nonprofit Terms; Industry Terms: Not Available to Industry
Depositor comments: HHT2 is Yeast ID YNL031C HHF2 is Yeast ID YNL030W HHT2 is gene ID 855700 HHF2 is gene ID 855701
How to cite: pWZ414-F22 was a gift from Sharon Dent (Addgene plasmid # 23080 ; http://n2t.net/addgene:23080 ; RRID:Addgene_23080)
