[The description below was written by a language model from this plasmid's Addgene catalogue record.]
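Description:
pWZ414-F22 is a yeast expression shuttle plasmid built on a modified pRS414 backbone from which the Afl III–Sma I segment has been removed (about 4.3 kb without insert). pRS414 belongs to the pRS series of centromeric yeast vectors, which normally carry a CEN/ARS element for low-copy maintenance in Saccharomyces cerevisiae. No feature table accompanies this record, however, so the retention of individual backbone elements after the deletion cannot be confirmed here. Selection in yeast relies on the TRP1 auxotrophic marker, and the plasmid is propagated in E. coli under ampicillin selection. The copy number in bacteria is listed as unknown.

The payload is a roughly 1.9 kb S. cerevisiae fragment containing the HHT2-HHF2 locus, which encodes one of the two gene copies each for histone H3 (HHT2, YNL031C) and histone H4 (HHF2, YNL030W). It was inserted by restriction cloning between Afl III and Spe I sites. The record does not name a promoter. In the yeast genome these two genes are divergently transcribed from a shared intergenic region, and a genomic fragment of this size would be expected to include it, but this is not stated explicitly. The H4 gene carries a K5R substitution, replacing lysine 5 of the N-terminal tail with arginine. This change preserves the positive charge while preventing acetylation at that site.

Plasmids of this type are typically introduced into yeast strains lacking the chromosomal H3/H4 genes, so that the mutant becomes the only H4 source. The associated publication examined how bromodomain factors 1 and 2 respond to histone H4 acetylation, consistent with using this construct to test the role of H4 K5 acetylation.
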