>Addgene plasmid #23080 | pWZ414-F22 | addgene partial sequence | sequence record 29017 | 23080 with pRS414-R 5'-CACCTCTGACTTGAGCGTCG
GGGCGGAGCCTATGGAAAACGCCAGCAACGCGGCCTTTTTACGGTTCCTGGCCTTTTGCTGGCCTTTTGC
TCACATGCCTAGTTTCTTTTATTGAGACTTATTTTTAATATATATAGTACATGAAATAATAAAAAACCGA
AAAATGCATACATAAGGTTCTATTATATTCCCAATAGAATGATCGTTATTTTATTTTTTGAAAGGCATGA
AAATAATTTCAAACACCGATTGTTTAACCACCGATTGTTTAACCACCGAAACCATATAAGGTTCTACCTT
GTCTCTTCAAAGCATAAACAACATCCAAAGAAGTAACAGTCTTTCTCTTGGCGTGTTCAGTGTAAGTAAC
AGAGTCCCTGATGACGGATTCCAAGAAGGACTTAAGGACGGCTCTGACTTCTTCGTAGATCAAACCAGAA
ATACGCTTGACACCACCTCTTCTAGCTAATCTTCTGATAGCTGGCTTAGTGATACCTTGAATGTTATCTC
TTAGAATCTTTCTGTGACGCTTGGCACCACCTTTTCCTAGACCTTTACCACCTCTACCGCGGCCGGACAT
TATTTTATTGTATTGATTGTTGTTTTTGCTACTCTTTTGAACAAGATGTAGGAAAAAAGATAGAGAAAAG
AATAAATTAAGCGAAAAAAAAAAAATCTCTTTCACCGCCTCATCCTAATATACTTATATATGATATAACT
ACATACGCACAAACACGTATGTATCT
