>Addgene plasmid #23080 | pWZ414-F22 | addgene partial sequence | sequence record 29018 | 23080 with T7
NCGNNGNCGANGGTATCGATAAGCTTGATATCGAATTCCTGCAGCCCCCTAGTCTCTTCGAAAATGATGT
TTATTGATAATTATTATACATGGTTTCTTGCCGGTTATAAAATTACGTATACTATCTAAGCATCTAAAAA
TTAGCCCCGCAATTATGTCTGTAAACGATAAATTACAGCATATATACCCTCCTCATGTCGTTAAAAGCAT
TGCGAATAGATAGATGAATAATGTATTAAAAAAGGAGATGTTTGTATGATGTCCCCCCAGTCTAAATGCA
TAGAAAAAAAAAAATTCCCGCTTTATATTCATGATCTTTCACCTCTTAGTCTTCTGGCCAATTTGATATC
CTTCTTTTGGATAGTAACACGCTTAGCGTGAATAGCAGCCAGATTAGTGTCTTCAAACAAAGAGACTAAG
TATGCTTCGACGGATTCTTGCAAAGCACCGATAGCAGAAGATTGAAATCTCAAGTCGGTCTTGAAATCTT
GAGCGATTTCTCTGACCAATCTTTGGAAAGGTAACTTTCTGATCAACAGTTCAGTAGATTTTTGGAATCT
TCTAATTTCTCTCAAGGCAACAGTACCTGGCTTATATCTGTGAGGCTTCTTAACACCACCGGTAGATGGG
GCGGATTTTCTGGCAGCCTTGGAGGCTAATTGTTTCCGCGGGGCTTTACCACCAGTCGACCTTCTAGCTG
TTTGTTTAGTTCTGGCCATTGTGGAGTGTTTGCTTGGATCCTTTAGTAAAAGGGGAAGAACAGTTGGAAG
GGCCAAAGTGGAAGTCACAAAACAGTGGTCCTATATAAAAGAACAAGAAAAAGATTATTTATATACAACT
GCGGTCACAAGAAGCAACGCGAGANAGCACAACACGC
